Addgene plasmid #72795: pMK279 (mClover-Bsr)
Purpose: C-terminal tagging with mClover using CRIPSR/Cas9
Depositing lab: Masato Kanemaki. Publication: Rapid Protein Depletion in Human Cells by Auxin-Inducible Degron Tagging with Short Homology Donors. Natsume T, Kiyomitsu T, Saga Y, Kanemaki MT. Cell Rep. 2016 Apr 5;15(1):210-8. doi: 10.1016/j.celrep.2016.03.001. Epub 2016 Mar 24. PubMed 27052166.
Backbone
  Vector backbone: pBluescript KS(-)
  Backbone size w/o insert (bp): 2871
  Total vector size (bp): 5566
  Vector type: Mammalian Expression, CRISPR
  Selectable markers: Blasticidin
Growth in bacteria
  Bacterial resistance: Ampicillin, 100 μg/mL
  Growth temperature: 37°C
  Growth strain: DH5alpha
  Copy number: High Copy
Gene/Insert
  Gene/Insert name: mClover-Bsr
  Species: H. sapiens (human), M. musculus (mouse), R. norvegicus (rat), G. gallus (chicken)
  Insert size (bp): 2695
  Tag / fusion protein: mClover (C terminal on backbone)
  Cloning method: Restriction Enzyme; 5′ cloning site BamHI (not destroyed); 3′ cloning site BamHI (not destroyed)
  Sequencing primers: 5′ GTAAAACGACGGCCAGT; 3′ GGAAACAGCTATGACCATG
Resource information
  A portion of this plasmid was derived from a plasmid made by: mClover is a kind gift from Dr. Michael Lin (Addgene #40259)(Lam et al. Nat. Meth., 2012).
Terms and licenses: Academic/Nonprofit Terms; Industry Terms: Not Available to Industry
Depositor comments: This vector can be used for the construction of donor vectors for tagging with mClover.
How to cite: pMK279 (mClover-Bsr) was a gift from Masato Kanemaki (Addgene plasmid # 72795 ; http://n2t.net/addgene:72795 ; RRID:Addgene_72795)
