[The description below was written by a language model from this plasmid's Addgene catalogue record and pLannotate feature annotations shown in this document.]
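Description:
pMK279 (mClover-Bsr) is a 5,566 bp cassette plasmid built on pBluescript KS(-). It serves as a source of a tagging module for constructing homology-directed repair donors, which are used with CRISPR/Cas9 to fuse mClover to the C-terminus of endogenous proteins. It is propagated in E. coli as a high-copy plasmid through the ColE1/pUC-type origin and is selected with ampicillin via the AmpR (β-lactamase) gene and its promoter. The backbone also retains the f1 phage origin, T7 and T3 promoters flanking the cloning region, and remnants of the lacZα/lac promoter region.

The roughly 2.7 kb insert sits between two intact BamHI sites, so it can be excised as a unit. It begins with a promoterless green-yellow fluorescent protein coding sequence, which the automated annotation matches to mClover3 although the record calls it mClover. This is followed by an SV40 polyadenylation signal (a short stretch is annotated as a large T antigen fragment). Having no promoter of its own, the tag is expressed only when joined in frame to a target gene, and so reports that protein at its native expression level. Downstream is an independent selection cassette in which the mouse PGK promoter drives bsr, the Bacillus cereus blasticidin S deaminase, terminated by the PGK poly(A) signal. This allows blasticidin selection of cells that have integrated the donor. The selection cassette is flanked by two loxP sites in the same orientation, which should allow Cre-mediated removal of the marker after clones are isolated.

The plasmid carries no homology arms. According to the depositor comment, it is intended as a building block for donor vectors, with the arms for the locus of interest supplied by the user. The record lists human, mouse, rat and chicken as species.
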