Features (pLannotate 1.2.2; 19 found; start..end, strand, type, name):
      4..432     +  rep_origin     f1 ori (sequence partly withheld): f1 bacteriophage origin of replication; arrow indicates direction of (+) strand synthesis
    463..618     -  CDS            lacZα (fragment): LacZα fragment of β-galactosidase; lacZ fragment
    626..644     +  promoter       T7 promoter: promoter for bacteriophage T7 RNA polymerase
    683..1402    +  CDS            mClover3: bright green-yellow fluorescent protein derived from mClover2, with improved photostability (Bajar et al., 2003) mammalian codon-optimized
   1413..1497    +  CDS            large T antigen (fragment): large T antigen from SV40 (simian virus 40)
   1520..1641    +  polyA_signal   SV40 poly(A) signal: SV40 polyadenylation signal
   1672..1705    -  protein_bind   loxP: Cre-mediated recombination occurs in the 8-bp core sequence (GCATACAT). Cre recombinase
   1766..2265    +  promoter       PGK promoter: mouse phosphoglycerate kinase 1 promoter
   2311..2730    +  CDS            bsr: BSR_BACCE - Experimental evidence at protein level: Swiss-Prot protein existence level 1. Catalyzes the deamination of the cytosine moiety of the antibiotics blasticidin S, cytomycin and acetylblasticidin S. From Bacillus cereus.
   2817..3269    +  polyA_signal   PGK poly(A) signal: mouse phosphoglycerate kinase 1 polyadenylation signal
   3296..3329    -  protein_bind   loxP: Cre-mediated recombination occurs in the 8-bp core sequence (GCATACAT). Cre recombinase
   3378..3396    -  promoter       T3 promoter: promoter for bacteriophage T3 RNA polymerase
   3441..3457    -  protein_bind   lac operator: The lac repressor binds to the lac operator to inhibit transcription in E. coli. This inhibition can be relieved by adding lactose or isopropyl-β-D-thiogalactopyranoside (IPTG). lac repressor encoded by lacI
   3465..3495    -  promoter       lac promoter: promoter for the E. coli lac operon
   3510..3531    -  protein_bind   CAP binding site: CAP binding activates transcription in the presence of cAMP. E. coli catabolite activator protein
   3544..3636    -  CDS            lacI (fragment): lac repressor; lacI; The lac repressor binds to the lac operator to inhibit transcription in E. coli. This inhibition can be relieved by adding lactose or isopropyl-β-D-thiogalactopyranoside (IPTG).
   3819..4407    -  rep_origin     ori: high-copy-number ColE1/pMB1/pBR322/pUC origin of replication
   4578..5438    -  CDS            AmpR: β-lactamase; bla; confers resistance to ampicillin, carbenicillin, and related antibiotics
   5439..5543    -  promoter       AmpR promoter: bla
>Addgene plasmid #72795 | pMK279 (mClover-Bsr) | depositor full sequence | sequence record 133558 | pMK279 (mClover-Bsr) sequence 5566 bps
CTG
[124 nt withheld, positions 4-127]
C
[91 nt withheld, positions 129-219]
A
[49 nt withheld, positions 221-269]
CCTTTGACGTTGGAGTCCACGTTCTTT
[37 nt withheld, positions 297-333]
ACCCTATCTCGGTCTATTCTTTTGATTTATAAGGGATTTTGCCGATTTCGGCCTATTGGTTAAAAAATGA
GCTGATTTAACAAAAATTTAACGCGAATTTTAACAAAATATTAACGCTTACAATTTCCATTCGCCATTCA
GGCTGCGCAACTGTTGGGAAGGGCGATCGGTGCGGGCCTCTTCGCTATTACGCCAGCTGGCGAAAGGGGG
ATGTGCTGCAAGGCGATTAAGTTGGGTAACGCCAGGGTTTTCCCAGTCACGACGTTGTAAAACGACGGCC
AGTGAGCGCGCGTAATACGACTCACTATAGGGCGAATTGGAGCTCGGATCCGGTGCAGGCGCCGCTAGCA
TGGTGAGCAAGGGCGAGGAGCTGTTCACCGGGGTGGTGCCCATCCTGGTCGAGCTGGACGGCGACGTAAA
CGGCCACAAGTTCAGCGTCCGCGGCGAGGGCGAGGGCGATGCCACCAACGGCAAGCTGACCCTGAAGTTC
ATCTGCACCACCGGCAAGCTGCCCGTGCCCTGGCCCACCCTCGTGACCACCTTCGGCTACGGCGTGGCCT
GCTTCAGCCGCTACCCCGACCACATGAAGCAGCACGACTTCTTCAAGTCCGCCATGCCCGAAGGCTACGT
CCAGGAGCGCACCATCTCTTTCAAGGACGACGGTACCTACAAGACCCGCGCCGAGGTGAAGTTCGAGGGC
GACACCCTGGTGAACCGCATCGAGCTGAAGGGCATCGACTTCAAGGAGGACGGCAACATCCTGGGGCACA
AGCTGGAGTACAACTTCAACAGCCACAACGTCTATATCACGGCCGACAAGCAGAAGAACGGCATCAAGGC
TAACTTCAAGATCCGCCACAACGTTGAGGACGGCAGCGTGCAGCTCGCCGACCACTACCAGCAGAACACC
CCCATCGGCGACGGCCCCGTGCTGCTGCCCGACAACCACTACCTGAGCCATCAGTCCAAGCTGAGCAAAG
ACCCCAACGAGAAGCGCGATCACATGGTCCTGCTGGAGTTCGTGACCGCCGCCGGGATTACACATGGCAT
GGACGAGCTGTACAAGTAATCTAGATAACTGATCATAATCAGCCATACCACATTTGTAGAGGTTTTACTT
GCTTTAAAAAACCTCCCACACCTCCCCCTGAACCTGAAACATAAAATGAATGCAATTGTTGTTGTTAACT
TGTTTATTGCAGCTTATAATGGTTACAAATAAAGCAATAGCATCACAAATTTCACAAATAAAGCATTTTT
TTCACTGCATTCTAGTTGTGGTTTGTCCAAACTCATCAATGTATCTTAACGCGTCGATCATATTCAATAA
CCCTTAATATAACTTCGTATAATGTATGCTATACGAAGTTATTAGGTCTGAAGAGGAGTTTACGTCCAGC
CAAGCTTAGGATCTCGACCTCGAAATTCTACCGGGTAGGGGAGGCGCTTTTCCCAAGGCAGTCTGGAGCA
TGCGCTTTAGCAGCCCCGCTGGGCACTTGGCGCTACACAAGTGGCCTCTGGCCTCGCACACATTCCACAT
CCACCGGTAGGCGCCAACCGACTCCGTTCTTTGGTGGCCCCTTCGCGCCACCTTCTACTCCTCCCCTAGT
CAGGAAGTTCCCCCCCGCCCCGCAGCTCGCGTCGTGCAGGACGTGACAAATGGAAGTAGCACGTCTCACT
AGTCTCGTGCAGATGGACAGCACCGCTGAGCAATGGAAGCGGGTAGGCCTTTGGGGCAGCGGCCAATAGC
AGCTTTGCTCCTTCGCTTTCTGGGCTCAGAGGCTGGGAAGGGGTGGGTCCGGGGGCGGGCTCAGGGGCGG
GCTCAGGGGCGGGGCGGGCGCCCGAAGGTCCTCCGGAGGCCCGGCATTCTGCACGCTTCAAAAGCGCACG
TCTGCCGCGCTGTTCTCCTCTTCCTCATCTCCGGGCCTTTCGACCTGCATCCATCTAGATCTCGAGCAGC
TGAAGCTTACCGCTAGCATGAAAACATTTAACATTTCTCAACAAGATCTAGAATTAGTAGAAGTAGCGAC
AGAGAAGATTACAATGCTTTATGAGGATAATAAACATCATGTGGGAGCGGCAATTCGTACGAAAACAGGA
GAAATCATTTCGGCAGTACATATTGAAGCGTATATAGGACGAGTAACTGTTTGTGCAGAAGCCATTGCGA
TTGGTAGTGCAGTTTCGAATGGACAAAAGGATTTTGACACGATTGTAGCTGTTAGACACCCTTATTCTGA
CGAAGTAGATAGAAGTATTCGAGTGGTAAGTCCTTGTGGTATGTGTAGGGAGTTGATTTCAGACTATGCA
CCAGATTGTTTTGTGTTAATAGAAATGAATGGCAAGTTAGTCAAAACTACGATTGAAGAACTCATTCCAC
TCAAATATACCCGAAATTAAGCTAGCCGCCCGCCCCACGACCCGCAGCGCCCGACCGAAAGGAGCGCACG
ACCCCATGCATCGATGATATCAGATCCCCGGGATGCAGAAATTGATGATCTATTAAACAATAAAGATGTC
CACTAAAATGGAAGTTTTTCCTGTCATACTTTGTTAAGAAGGGTGAGAACAGAGTACCTACATTTTGAAT
GGAAGGATTGGAGCTACGGGGGTGGGGGTGGGGTGGGATTAGATAAATGCCTGCTCTTTACTGAAGGCTC
TTTACTATTGCTTTATGATAATGTTTCATAGTTGGATATCATAATTTAAACAAGCAAAACCAAATTAAGG
GCCAGCTCATTCCTCCCACTCATGATCTATAGATCTATAGATCTCTCGTGGGATCATTGTTTTTCTCTTG
ATTCCCACTTTGTGGTTCTAAGTACTGTGGTTTCCAAATGTGTCAGTTTCATAGCCTGAAGAACGAGATC
AGCAGCCTCTGTTCCACATACACTTCATTCTCAGTATTGTTTTGCCAAGTTCTAATTCCATCAGAAGCTG
GTCGAGATCCGGAACCCTTAATATAACTTCGTATAATGTATGCTATACGAAGTTATTAGGTCCCTCGAAG
AGGTTCACTAGGATCCGGTACCCAGCTTTTGTTCCCTTTAGTGAGGGTTAATTGCGCGCTTGGCGTAATC
ATGGTCATAGCTGTTTCCTGTGTGAAATTGTTATCCGCTCACAATTCCACACAACATACGAGCCGGAAGC
ATAAAGTGTAAAGCCTGGGGTGCCTAATGAGTGAGCTAACTCACATTAATTGCGTTGCGCTCACTGCCCG
CTTTCCAGTCGGGAAACCTGTCGTGCCAGCTGCATTAATGAATCGGCCAACGCGCGGGGAGAGGCGGTTT
GCGTATTGGGCGCTCTTCCGCTTCCTCGCTCACTGACTCGCTGCGCTCGGTCGTTCGGCTGCGGCGAGCG
GTATCAGCTCACTCAAAGGCGGTAATACGGTTATCCACAGAATCAGGGGATAACGCAGGAAAGAACATGT
GAGCAAAAGGCCAGCAAAAGGCCAGGAACCGTAAAAAGGCCGCGTTGCTGGCGTTTTTCCATAGGCTCCG
CCCCCCTGACGAGCATCACAAAAATCGACGCTCAAGTCAGAGGTGGCGAAACCCGACAGGACTATAAAGA
TACCAGGCGTTTCCCCCTGGAAGCTCCCTCGTGCGCTCTCCTGTTCCGACCCTGCCGCTTACCGGATACC
TGTCCGCCTTTCTCCCTTCGGGAAGCGTGGCGCTTTCTCATAGCTCACGCTGTAGGTATCTCAGTTCGGT
GTAGGTCGTTCGCTCCAAGCTGGGCTGTGTGCACGAACCCCCCGTTCAGCCCGACCGCTGCGCCTTATCC
GGTAACTATCGTCTTGAGTCCAACCCGGTAAGACACGACTTATCGCCACTGGCAGCAGCCACTGGTAACA
GGATTAGCAGAGCGAGGTATGTAGGCGGTGCTACAGAGTTCTTGAAGTGGTGGCCTAACTACGGCTACAC
TAGAAGGACAGTATTTGGTATCTGCGCTCTGCTGAAGCCAGTTACCTTCGGAAAAAGAGTTGGTAGCTCT
TGATCCGGCAAACAAACCACCGCTGGTAGCGGTGGTTTTTTTGTTTGCAAGCAGCAGATTACGCGCAGAA
AAAAAGGATCTCAAGAAGATCCTTTGATCTTTTCTACGGGGTCTGACGCTCAGTGGAACGAAAACTCACG
TTAAGGGATTTTGGTCATGAGATTATCAAAAAGGATCTTCACCTAGATCCTTTTAAATTAAAAATGAAGT
TTTAAATCAATCTAAAGTATATATGAGTAAACTTGGTCTGACAGTTACCAATGCTTAATCAGTGAGGCAC
CTATCTCAGCGATCTGTCTATTTCGTTCATCCATAGTTGCCTGACTCCCCGTCGTGTAGATAACTACGAT
ACGGGAGGGCTTACCATCTGGCCCCAGTGCTGCAATGATACCGCGAGACCCACGCTCACCGGCTCCAGAT
TTATCAGCAATAAACCAGCCAGCCGGAAGGGCCGAGCGCAGAAGTGGTCCTGCAACTTTATCCGCCTCCA
TCCAGTCTATTAATTGTTGCCGGGAAGCTAGAGTAAGTAGTTCGCCAGTTAATAGTTTGCGCAACGTTGT
TGCCATTGCTACAGGCATCGTGGTGTCACGCTCGTCGTTTGGTATGGCTTCATTCAGCTCCGGTTCCCAA
CGATCAAGGCGAGTTACATGATCCCCCATGTTGTGCAAAAAAGCGGTTAGCTCCTTCGGTCCTCCGATCG
TTGTCAGAAGTAAGTTGGCCGCAGTGTTATCACTCATGGTTATGGCAGCACTGCATAATTCTCTTACTGT
CATGCCATCCGTAAGATGCTTTTCTGTGACTGGTGAGTACTCAACCAAGTCATTCTGAGAATAGTGTATG
CGGCGACCGAGTTGCTCTTGCCCGGCGTCAATACGGGATAATACCGCGCCACATAGCAGAACTTTAAAAG
TGCTCATCATTGGAAAACGTTCTTCGGGGCGAAAACTCTCAAGGATCTTACCGCTGTTGAGATCCAGTTC
GATGTAACCCACTCGTGCACCCAACTGATCTTCAGCATCTTTTACTTTCACCAGCGTTTCTGGGTGAGCA
AAAACAGGAAGGCAAAATGCCGCAAAAAAGGGAATAAGGGCGACACGGAAATGTTGAATACTCATACTCT
TCCTTTTTCAATATTATTGAAGCATTTATCAGGGTTATTGTCTCATGAGCGGATACATATTTGAATGTAT
TTAGAAAAATAAACAAATAGGGGTTCCGCGCACATTTCCCCGAAAAGTGCCAC
