>Addgene plasmid #72795 | pMK279 (mClover-Bsr) | addgene partial sequence | sequence record 137803 | M13pUC-Fwd 5'-CCCAGTCACGACGTTGTAAAACG-3'
CGCGCGTAATACGACTCACTATAGGGCGAATTGGAGCTCGGATCCGGTGCAGGCGCCGCTAGCATGGTGA
GCAAGGGCGAGGAGCTGTTCACCGGGGTGGTGCCCATCCTGGTCGAGCTGGACGGCGACGTAAACGGCCA
CAAGTTCAGCGTCCGCGGCGAGGGCGAGGGCGATGCCACCAACGGCAAGCTGACCCTGAAGTTCATCTGC
ACCACCGGCAAGCTGCCCGTGCCCTGGCCCACCCTCGTGACCACCTTCGGCTACGGCGTGGCCTGCTTCA
GCCGCTACCCCGACCACATGAAGCAGCACGACTTCTTCAAGTCCGCCATGCCCGAAGGCTACGTCCAGGA
GCGCACCATCTCTTTCAAGGACGACGGTACCTACAAGACCCGCGCCGAGGTGAAGTTCGAGGGCGACACC
CTGGTGAACCGCATCGAGCTGAAGGGCATCGACTTCAAGGAGGACGGCAACATCCTGGGGCACAAGCTGG
AGTACAACTTCAACAGCCACAACGTCTATATCACGGCCGACAAGCAGAAGAACGGCATCAAGGCTAACTT
CAAGATCCGCCACAACGTTGAGGACGGCAGCGTGCAGCTCGCCGACCACTACCAGCAGAACACCCCCATC
GGCGACGGCCCCGTGCTGCTGCCCGACAACCACTACCTGAGCCATCAGTCCAAGCTGAGCAAAGACCCCA
ACGAGAAGCGCGATCACATGGTCCTGCTGGAGTTCGTGACCGCCGCCGGGATTACACATGGCATGGACGA
GCTGTACAAGTAATCTAGATAACTGATCATAATCAGCCATACCACATTTGTAGAGGTTTTACTTGCTTTA
AAAAACCTCCCACACCTCCCCCTGAACCTGAAACATAAAATGAATGCAATTGTTGTTGTTAACTTGTTTA
TTGCAGCTTATAATGGTTACAAATAAAGCAATAGCATCACAAATTTCACAAATAAAGCATTTT
