>Addgene plasmid #72795 | pMK279 (mClover-Bsr) | addgene partial sequence | sequence record 138743 | mCherry-F2 5'-tggcatggacgagctgtac-3'
TAATCAGCCATACCACATTTGTAGAGGTTTTACTTGCTTTAAAAAACCTCCCACACCTCCCCCTGAACCT
GAAACATAAAATGAATGCAATTGTTGTTGTTAACTTGTTTATTGCAGCTTATAATGGTTACAAATAAAGC
AATAGCATCACAAATTTCACAAATAAAGCATTTTTTTCACTGCATTCTAGTTGTGGTTTGTCCAAACTCA
TCAATGTATCTTAACGCGTCGATCATATTCAATAACCCTTAATATAACTTCGTATAATGTATGCTATACG
AAGTTATTAGGTCTGAAGAGGAGTTTACGTCCAGCCAAGCTTAGGATCTCGACCTCGAAATTCTACCGGG
TAGGGGAGGCGCTTTTCCCAAGGCAGTCTGGAGCATGCGCTTTAGCAGCCCCGCTGGGCACTTGGCGCTA
CACAAGTGGCCTCTGGCCTCGCACACATTCCACATCCACCGGTAGGCGCCAACCGACTCCGTTCTTTGGT
GGCCCCTTCGCGCCACCTTCTACTCCTCCCCTAGTCAGGAAGTTCCCCCCCGCCCCGCAGCTCGCGTCGT
GCAGGACGTGACAAATGGAAGTAGCACGTCTCACTAGTCTCGTGCAGATGGACAGCACCGCTGAGCAATG
GAAGCGGGTAGGCCTTTGGGGCAGCGGCCAATAGCAGCTTTGCTCCTTCGCTTTCTGGGCTCAGAGGCTG
GGAAGGGGTGGGTCCGGGGGCGGGCTCAGGGGCGGGCTCAGGGGCGGGGCGGGCGCCCGAAGGTCCTCCG
GAGGCCCGGCATTCTGCACGCTTCAAAAGCGCACGTCTGCCGCGCTGTTCTCCTCTTCCTCATCTCCGGG
CCTTTCGACCTGCATCCATCTAGATCTCGAGCAGCTGAAGCTTACCGCTAGCATGAAAACATTTAACATT
TCTCAACAAGATCTAGAATTAGTAGAAGTAGCGACAGAGAAGATTACAATGCTTTATGAGGATAATAAAC
ATCATGTGGGAGCGGCAATTCGTACGAAAACAGGAGAAATCATTTCGGCAGTACATATTGAAGCGTATAT
AGGACGAGTAACTGTTTGTGCAGAAGCCATTGCGATTGGTA
