>Addgene plasmid #72795 | pMK279 (mClover-Bsr) | addgene partial sequence | sequence record 138744 | mPGK-F 5'-cattctgcacgcttcaaaag-3'
TTCTCCTCTTCCTCATCTCCGGGCCTTTCGACCTGCATCCATCTAGATCTCGAGCAGCTGAAGCTTACCG
CTAGCATGAAAACATTTAACATTTCTCAACAAGATCTAGAATTAGTAGAAGTAGCGACAGAGAAGATTAC
AATGCTTTATGAGGATAATAAACATCATGTGGGAGCGGCAATTCGTACGAAAACAGGAGAAATCATTTCG
GCAGTACATATTGAAGCGTATATAGGACGAGTAACTGTTTGTGCAGAAGCCATTGCGATTGGTAGTGCAG
TTTCGAATGGACAAAAGGATTTTGACACGATTGTAGCTGTTAGACACCCTTATTCTGACGAAGTAGATAG
AAGTATTCGAGTGGTAAGTCCTTGTGGTATGTGTAGGGAGTTGATTTCAGACTATGCACCAGATTGTTTT
GTGTTAATAGAAATGAATGGCAAGTTAGTCAAAACTACGATTGAAGAACTCATTCCACTCAAATATACCC
GAAATTAAGCTAGCCGCCCGCCCCACGACCCGCAGCGCCCGACCGAAAGGAGCGCACGACCCCATGCATC
GATGATATCAGATCCCCGGGATGCAGAAATTGATGATCTATTAAACAATAAAGATGTCCACTAAAATGGA
AGTTTTTCCTGTCATACTTTGTTAAGAAGGGTGAGAACAGAGTACCTACATTTTGAATGGAAGGATTGGA
GCTACGGGGGTGGGGGTGGGGTGGGATTAGATAAATGCCTGCTCTTTACTGAAGGCTCTTTACTATTGCT
TTATGATAATGTTTCATAGTTGGATATCATAATTTAAACAAGCAAAACCAAATTAAGGGCCAGCTCATTC
CTCCCACTCATGATCTATAGATCTATAGATCTCTCGTGGGATCATTGTTTTTCTCTTGATTCCCACTTTG
TGGTTCTAAGTACTGTGGTTTCCAAATGTGTCAGTTTCATAGCCTGA
